>Addgene plasmid #128910 | JB81 | addgene full sequence | sequence record 254207 | Addgene NGS Result
GACGGATCGGGAGATCTCCCGATCCCCTATGGTGCACTCTCAGTACAATCTGCTCTGATGCCGCATAGTT
AAGCCAGTATCTGCTCCCTGCTTGTGTGTTGGAGGTCGCTGAGTAGTGCGCGAGCAAAATTTAAGCTACA
ACAAGGCAAGGCTTGACCGACAATTGCATGAAGAATCTGCTTAGGGTTAGGCGTTTTGCGCTGCTTCGCG
ATGTACGGGCCAGATATACGCGTTGACATTGATTATTGACTAGTTATTAATAGTAATCAATTACGGGGTC
ATTAGTTCATAGCCCATATATGGAGTTCCGCGTTACATAACTTACGGTAAATGGCCCGCCTGGCTGACCG
CCCAACGACCCCCGCCCATTGACGTCAATAATGACGTATGTTCCCATAGTAACGCCAATAGGGACTTTCC
ATTGACGTCAATGGGTGGAGTATTTACGGTAAACTGCCCACTTGGCAGTACATCAAGTGTATCATATGCC
AAGTACGCCCCCTATTGACGTCAATGACGGTAAATGGCCCGCCTGGCATTATGCCCAGTACATGACCTTA
TGGGACTTTCCTACTTGGCAGTACATCTACGTATTAGTCATCGCTATTACCATGGTGATGCGGTTTTGGC
AGTACATCAATGGGCGTGGATAGCGGTTTGACTCACGGGGATTTCCAAGTCTCCACCCCATTGACGTCAA
TGGGAGTTTGTTTTGGCACCAAAATCAACGGGACTTTCCAAAATGTCGTAACAACTCCGCCCCATTGACG
CAAATGGGCGGTAGGCGTGTACGGTGGGAGGTCTATATAAGCAGAGCTCTCTGGCTAACTAGAGAACCCA
CTGCTTACTGGCTTATCGAAATTAATACGACTCACTATAGGGAGACCCAAGCTGGCTAGCAAGCTTACCG
GTATGGCGAAGAAGACGTACGACCTGCTTTTCAAGCTGCTCCTGATCGGGGATTCCGGAGTGGGGAAGAC
CTGCGTCCTTTTTCGTTTTTCGGATGATGCCTTCAATACTACCTTTATTTCCACCATAGGAATAGACTTC
AAGATCAAAACAGTTGAATTACAAGGAAAGAAGATCAAGCTACAGATATGGGATACAGCAGGCCTGGAGC
GATTTCACACCATCACAACCTCCTACTACAGAGGCGCAATGGGTATCATGCTAGTATATGACATCACCAA
TGGTAAAAGTTTTGAAAACATCAGCAAATGGCTTAGAAACATAGATGAGCATGCCAATGAAGATGTGGAA
AGAATGTTACTAGGAAACAAGTGTGATATGGACGACAAAAGAGTTGTACCTAAAGGAAAAGGAGAACAGA
TTGCAAGGGAGCATGGTATTAGGTTTTTTGAGACTAGTGCAAAAGCAAATATAAACATCGAAAAGGCGTT
CCTCACGTTAGCTGAAGATATCCTTCGAAAGACCCCTGTAAAAGAGCCCAACAGTGAAAATGTAGATATC
AGCAGTGGAGGAGGCGTGACAGGCTGGAAGAGCAAACCGCGGGAATTCGGAGCCGGAGCTGGTACCATGG
ACAAGGACAACACCGTGCCCCTGAAGCTGATCGCCCTGCTGGCCAACGGCGAGTTCCACTCTGGCGAGCA
GCTGGGAGAGACCCTGGGAATGAGCAGAGCCGCCATCAACAAGCACATCCAGACACTGAGAGACTGGGGA
GTGGACGTGTTCACCGTGCCTGGCAAGGGCTACAGCCTGCCTGAGCCTATCCAGCTGCTGAACGCCAAGC
AGATCCTGGGACAGCTGGATGGCGGAAGCGTGGCCGTGCTGCCTGTGATCGACTCCACCAATCAGTACCT
GCTGGACAGAATCGGAGAGCTGAAGTCCGGCGACGCCTGCATCGCCGAGTACCAGCAGGCTGGCAGAGGA
GGCAGAGGACGGAAGTGGTTCAGCCCATTCGGAGCCAACCTGTACCTGTCCATGTTCTGGAGACTGGAGC
AGGGACCTGCTGCTGCCATCGGACTGAGTCTGGTGATCGGAATCGTGATGGCCGAGGTGCTGAGAAAGCT
GGGAGCCGACAAGGTGAGAGTGAAGTGGCCTAATGACCTGTACCTCCAGGACCGCAAGCTGGCTGGCATC
CTGGTGGAGCTGACAGGCAAGACAGGCGATGCCGCTCAGATCGTGATCGGAGCCGGAATCAACATGGCCA
TGAGAAGAGTGGAGGAGAGCGTGGTGAACCAGGGCTGGATCACCCTGCAGGAGGCTGGCATCAACCTGGA
CCGGAACACCCTGGCCGCCATGCTGATCAGAGAGCTGAGAGCCGCTCTGGAGCTGTTCGAGCAGGAGGGA
CTGGCTCCTTACCTGAGCAGATGGGAGAAGCTGGACAACTTCATCAACAGACCTGTGAAGCTGATCATCG
GCGACAAGGAAATCTTCGGCATCTCCAGAGGAATCGACAAGCAGGGAGCTCTGCTGCTGGAGCAGGACGG
AATCATCAAGCCCTGGATGGGCGGAGAAATCTCCCTGAGAAGCGCAGAGAAGGGATCCGTCGACGGAGCC
GGTGCTGGCGCATACCCCTACGACGTGCCCGACTACGCAGGCTCCGCAGTTCCAGCGGTAGAAATCACCC
ACACCTTCTGGGAAAGGAACCTGCCCTCTGTTTCTGGCCTGCTGAAGATCATTGGATTTTCCACATCAGT
AACTGCCCTGGGGTTTGTGCTGTACAAATACAAGCTCCTGCCACGGTCTTGACCCGGGGATATCCAGCAC
AGTGGCGGCCGCTCGAGTCTAGAGGGCCCGTTTAAACCCGCTGATCAGCCTCGACTGTGCCTTCTAGTTG
CCAGCCATCTGTTGTTTGCCCCTCCCCCGTGCCTTCCTTGACCCTGGAAGGTGCCACTCCCACTGTCCTT
TCCTAATAAAATGAGGAAATTGCATCGCATTGTCTGAGTAGGTGTCATTCTATTCTGGGGGGTGGGGTGG
GGCAGGACAGCAAGGGGGAGGATTGGGAAGACAATAGCAGGCATGCTGGGGATGCGGTGGGCTCTATGGC
TTCTGAGGCGGAAAGAACCAGCTGGGGCTCTAGGGGGTATCCCC
[124 nt withheld, positions 3055-3178]
C
[91 nt withheld, positions 3180-3270]
A
[49 nt withheld, positions 3272-3320]
CCTTTGACGTTGGAGTCCACGTTCTTT
[37 nt withheld, positions 3348-3384]
ACCCTATCTCGGTCTATTCTTTTGATTTATAAGGGATTTTGCCGATTTCGGCCTATTGGTTAAAAAATGA
GCTGATTTAACAAAAATTTAACGCGAATTAATTCTGTGGAATGTGTGTCAGTTAGGGTGTGGAAAGTCCC
CAGGCTCCCCAGCAGGCAGAAGTATGCAAAGCATGCATCTCAATTAGTCAGCAACCAGGTGTGGAAAGTC
CCCAGGCTCCCCAGCAGGCAGAAGTATGCAAAGCATGCATCTCAATTAGTCAGCAACCATAGTCCCGCCC
CTAACTCCGCCCATCCCGCCCCTAACTCCGCCCAGTTCCGCCCATTCTCCGCCCCATGGCTGACTAATTT
TTTTTATTTATGCAGAGGCCGAGGCCGCCTCTGCCTCTGAGCTATTCCAGAAGTAGTGAGGAGGCTTTTT
TGGAGGCCTAGGCTTTTGCAAAAAGCTCCCGGGAGCTTGTATATCCATTTTCGGATCTGATCAAGAGACA
GGATGAGGATCGTTTCGCATGATTGAACAAGATGGATTGCACGCAGGTTCTCCGGCCGCTTGGGTGGAGA
GGCTATTCGGCTATGACTGGGCACAACAGACAATCGGCTGCTCTGATGCCGCCGTGTTCCGGCTGTCAGC
GCAGGGGCGCCCGGTTCTTTTTGTCAAGACCGACCTGTCCGGTGCCCTGAATGAACTGCAGGACGAGGCA
GCGCGGCTATCGTGGCTGGCCACGACGGGCGTTCCTTGCGCAGCTGTGCTCGACGTTGTCACTGAAGCGG
GAAGGGACTGGCTGCTATTGGGCGAAGTGCCGGGGCAGGATCTCCTGTCATCTCACCTTGCTCCTGCCGA
GAAAGTATCCATCATGGCTGATGCAATGCGGCGGCTGCATACGCTTGATCCGGCTACCTGCCCATTCGAC
CACCAAGCGAAACATCGCATCGAGCGAGCACGTACTCGGATGGAAGCCGGTCTTGTCGATCAGGATGATC
TGGACGAAGAGCATCAGGGGCTCGCGCCAGCCGAACTGTTCGCCAGGCTCAAGGCGCGCATGCCCGACGG
CGAGGATCTCGTCGTGACCCATGGCGATGCCTGCTTGCCGAATATCATGGTGGAAAATGGCCGCTTTTCT
GGATTCATCGACTGTGGCCGGCTGGGTGTGGCGGACCGCTATCAGGACATAGCGTTGGCTACCCGTGATA
TTGCTGAAGAGCTTGGCGGCGAATGGGCTGACCGCTTCCTCGTGCTTTACGGTATCGCCGCTCCCGATTC
GCAGCGCATCGCCTTCTATCGCCTTCTTGACGAGTTCTTCTGAGCGGGACTCTGGGGTTCGAAATGACCG
ACCAAGCGACGCCCAACCTGCCATCACGAGATTTCGATTCCACCGCCGCCTTCTATGAAAGGTTGGGCTT
CGGAATCGTTTTCCGGGACGCCGGCTGGATGATCCTCCAGCGCGGGGATCTCATGCTGGAGTTCTTCGCC
CACCCCAACTTGTTTATTGCAGCTTATAATGGTTACAAATAAAGCAATAGCATCACAAATTTCACAAATA
AAGCATTTTTTTCACTGCATTCTAGTTGTGGTTTGTCCAAACTCATCAATGTATCTTATCATGTCTGTAT
ACCGTCGACCTCTAGCTAGAGCTTGGCGTAATCATGGTCATAGCTGTTTCCTGTGTGAAATTGTTATCCG
CTCACAATTCCACACAACATACGAGCCGGAAGCATAAAGTGTAAAGCCTGGGGTGCCTAATGAGTGAGCT
AACTCACATTAATTGCGTTGCGCTCACTGCCCGCTTTCCAGTCGGGAAACCTGTCGTGCCAGCTGCATTA
ATGAATCGGCCAACGCGCGGGGAGAGGCGGTTTGCGTATTGGGCGCTCTTCCGCTTCCTCGCTCACTGAC
TCGCTGCGCTCGGTCGTTCGGCTGCGGCGAGCGGTATCAGCTCACTCAAAGGCGGTAATACGGTTATCCA
CAGAATCAGGGGATAACGCAGGAAAGAACATGTGAGCAAAAGGCCAGCAAAAGGCCAGGAACCGTAAAAA
GGCCGCGTTGCTGGCGTTTTTCCATAGGCTCCGCCCCCCTGACGAGCATCACAAAAATCGACGCTCAAGT
CAGAGGTGGCGAAACCCGACAGGACTATAAAGATACCAGGCGTTTCCCCCTGGAAGCTCCCTCGTGCGCT
CTCCTGTTCCGACCCTGCCGCTTACCGGATACCTGTCCGCCTTTCTCCCTTCGGGAAGCGTGGCGCTTTC
TCATAGCTCACGCTGTAGGTATCTCAGTTCGGTGTAGGTCGTTCGCTCCAAGCTGGGCTGTGTGCACGAA
CCCCCCGTTCAGCCCGACCGCTGCGCCTTATCCGGTAACTATCGTCTTGAGTCCAACCCGGTAAGACACG
ACTTATCGCCACTGGCAGCAGCCACTGGTAACAGGATTAGCAGAGCGAGGTATGTAGGCGGTGCTACAGA
GTTCTTGAAGTGGTGGCCTAACTACGGCTACACTAGAAGAACAGTATTTGGTATCTGCGCTCTGCTGAAG
CCAGTTACCTTCGGAAAAAGAGTTGGTAGCTCTTGATCCGGCAAACAAACCACCGCTGGTAGCGGTGGTT
TTTTTGTTTGCAAGCAGCAGATTACGCGCAGAAAAAAAGGATCTCAAGAAGATCCTTTGATCTTTTCTAC
GGGGTCTGACGCTCAGTGGAACGAAAACTCACGTTAAGGGATTTTGGTCATGAGATTATCAAAAAGGATC
TTCACCTAGATCCTTTTAAATTAAAAATGAAGTTTTAAATCAATCTAAAGTATATATGAGTAAACTTGGT
CTGACAGTTACCAATGCTTAATCAGTGAGGCACCTATCTCAGCGATCTGTCTATTTCGTTCATCCATAGT
TGCCTGACTCCCCGTCGTGTAGATAACTACGATACGGGAGGGCTTACCATCTGGCCCCAGTGCTGCAATG
ATACCGCGAGACCCACGCTCACCGGCTCCAGATTTATCAGCAATAAACCAGCCAGCCGGAAGGGCCGAGC
GCAGAAGTGGTCCTGCAACTTTATCCGCCTCCATCCAGTCTATTAATTGTTGCCGGGAAGCTAGAGTAAG
TAGTTCGCCAGTTAATAGTTTGCGCAACGTTGTTGCCATTGCTACAGGCATCGTGGTGTCACGCTCGTCG
TTTGGTATGGCTTCATTCAGCTCCGGTTCCCAACGATCAAGGCGAGTTACATGATCCCCCATGTTGTGCA
AAAAAGCGGTTAGCTCCTTCGGTCCTCCGATCGTTGTCAGAAGTAAGTTGGCCGCAGTGTTATCACTCAT
GGTTATGGCAGCACTGCATAATTCTCTTACTGTCATGCCATCCGTAAGATGCTTTTCTGTGACTGGTGAG
TACTCAACCAAGTCATTCTGAGAATAGTGTATGCGGCGACCGAGTTGCTCTTGCCCGGCGTCAATACGGG
ATAATACCGCGCCACATAGCAGAACTTTAAAAGTGCTCATCATTGGAAAACGTTCTTCGGGGCGAAAACT
CTCAAGGATCTTACCGCTGTTGAGATCCAGTTCGATGTAACCCACTCGTGCACCCAACTGATCTTCAGCA
TCTTTTACTTTCACCAGCGTTTCTGGGTGAGCAAAAACAGGAAGGCAAAATGCCGCAAAAAAGGGAATAA
GGGCGACACGGAAATGTTGAATACTCATACTCTTCCTTTTTCAATATTATTGAAGCATTTATCAGGGTTA
TTGTCTCATGAGCGGATACATATTTGAATGTATTTAGAAAAATAAACAAATAGGGGTTCCGCGCACATTT
CCCCGAAAAGTGCCACCTGACGTC
Features (pLannotate 1.2.2; 22 found; start..end, strand, type, name):
     28..80      -  misc_feature   bom (fragment): basis of mobility region from pBR322
    235..614     +  enhancer       CMV enhancer: human cytomegalovirus immediate early enhancer
    615..818     +  promoter       CMV promoter: human cytomegalovirus (CMV) immediate early promoter
    814..847     +  LTR            5' LTR (truncated) (fragment): truncated 5' long terminal repeat (LTR) from HIV-1
    863..881     +  promoter       T7 promoter: promoter for bacteriophage T7 RNA polymerase
    913..1506    +  CDS            RAB10: RAB10_HUMAN - Experimental evidence at protein level: Swiss-Prot protein existence level 1. (Microbial infection) Upon Legionella pneumophila infection promotes endoplasmic reticulum recruitment and bacterial replication. Plays a role in remodeling the Legionella-containing vacuole (LCV) into an endoplasmic reticulum-like vacuole. From Homo sapiens (Human).
   1543..2502    +  CDS            BirA(R118G): promiscuous R118G mutant of the E. coli biotin protein ligase (Cronan, 2005) also known as BirA* or BioID
   2569..2709    +  CDS            MAOA (fragment): AOFA_HUMAN - Experimental evidence at protein level: Swiss-Prot protein existence level 1. Catalyzes the oxidative deamination of biogenic and xenobiotic amines and has important functions in the metabolism of neuroactive and vasoactive amines in the central nervous system and peripheral tissues. MAOA preferentially oxidizes biogenic amines such as 5-hydroxytryptamine (5-HT), norepinephrine and epinephrine. From Homo sapiens (Human).
   2785..3009    +  polyA_signal   bGH poly(A) signal: bovine growth hormone polyadenylation signal
   3013..3034    +  promoter       SV40 promoter (fragment): SV40 enhancer and early promoter
   3055..3483    +  rep_origin     f1 ori (sequence partly withheld): f1 bacteriophage origin of replication; arrow indicates direction of (+) strand synthesis
   3497..3826    +  promoter       SV40 promoter: SV40 enhancer and early promoter
   3893..4684    +  CDS            neo: KKA2_KLEPN - Also known as kan, nptII. Experimental evidence at protein level: Swiss-Prot protein existence level 1. Resistance to kanamycin, neomycin, paromomycin, ribostamycin, butirosin and gentamicin B. From Klebsiella pneumoniae.
   4708..4866    +  CDS            ble (fragment): BLE_KLEPN - Experimental evidence at protein level: Swiss-Prot protein existence level 1. Binding protein with a strong affinity to the bleomycin family of antibiotics. Binds to CL990; an antimitotic-antibiotic compound. From Klebsiella pneumoniae.
   4861..4982    +  polyA_signal   SV40 poly(A) signal: SV40 polyadenylation signal
   5055..5071    -  protein_bind   lac operator: The lac repressor binds to the lac operator to inhibit transcription in E. coli. This inhibition can be relieved by adding lactose or isopropyl-β-D-thiogalactopyranoside (IPTG). lac repressor encoded by lacI
   5079..5109    -  promoter       lac promoter: promoter for the E. coli lac operon
   5124..5145    -  protein_bind   CAP binding site: CAP binding activates transcription in the presence of cAMP. E. coli catabolite activator protein
   5158..5250    -  CDS            lacI (fragment): lac repressor; lacI; The lac repressor binds to the lac operator to inhibit transcription in E. coli. This inhibition can be relieved by adding lactose or isopropyl-β-D-thiogalactopyranoside (IPTG).
   5433..6021    -  rep_origin     ori: high-copy-number ColE1/pMB1/pBR322/pUC origin of replication
   6192..7052    -  CDS            AmpR: β-lactamase; bla; confers resistance to ampicillin, carbenicillin, and related antibiotics
   7053..7157    -  promoter       AmpR promoter: bla
