[The description below was written by a language model from this plasmid's Addgene catalogue record and pLannotate feature annotations shown in this document.]
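Description:
JB81 is a 7,188 nt mammalian expression plasmid built on a backbone recorded as "cDNA3.13", whose feature layout matches a pcDNA3.1-type vector. It is propagated in E. coli at high copy from a ColE1/pUC-type origin under ampicillin selection (AmpR with its own bla promoter) and also carries an f1 phage origin. An SV40 early promoter drives a neomycin/kanamycin phosphotransferase gene followed by an SV40 polyadenylation signal, which would allow G418 selection of transfected mammalian cells. The short annotated fragments (bom, HIV-1 LTR, ble, lacI and the lac promoter/operator region) appear to be backbone remnants or short sequence matches rather than functional parts.

The payload is a single fusion protein, Rab10QL-BirA*-HA-MAO, transcribed from the CMV immediate-early enhancer and promoter and terminated by the bGH polyadenylation signal. A T7 promoter lies just upstream of the coding region. Human RAB10 sits at the N-terminus. The "QL" in the insert name conventionally denotes a glutamine-to-leucine substitution that locks a small GTPase in its GTP-bound, active form, though the record does not give the exact residue. It is followed by BirA(R118G), the promiscuous E. coli biotin ligase used for BioID. An HA epitope tag is named in the insert but not annotated in the feature table. The fusion ends with a C-terminal fragment of human monoamine oxidase A, which serves as a mitochondrial targeting anchor in keeping with the stated relocalisation purpose.

Together these parts relocate the GTPase to mitochondria, where the attached ligase biotinylates nearby proteins. This allows Rab10 interactors to be identified in living cells by proximity biotinylation.
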