Addgene plasmid #128910: JB81
Purpose: mammalian expression, proximity labelling, mitochondrial relocalisation
Depositing lab: Sean Munro. Depositing organization: MRC Laboratory of Molecular Biology. Publication: In vivo identification of GTPase interactors by mitochondrial relocalization and proximity biotinylation. Gillingham AK, Bertram J, Begum F, Munro S. Elife. 2019 Jul 11;8. pii: 45916. doi: 10.7554/eLife.45916. PubMed 31294692.
Backbone
  Vector backbone: cDNA3.13
  Vector type: Mammalian Expression
Growth in bacteria
  Bacterial resistance: Ampicillin, 100 μg/mL
  Growth temperature: 37°C
  Growth strain: DH5alpha
  Copy number: High Copy
Gene/Insert
  Gene/Insert name: Rab10QL-BirA*-HA-MAO
  Species: H. sapiens (human)
  Entrez Gene: RAB10
  Cloning method: Restriction Enzyme; 5′ cloning site Unknown (unknown if destroyed); 3′ cloning site Unknown (unknown if destroyed)
Terms and licenses: Academic/Nonprofit Terms; Industry Terms: Not Available to Industry
Depositor comments: Please visit https://www.biorxiv.org/content/10.1101/553206v2 for bioRxiv preprint.
How to cite: JB81 was a gift from Sean Munro (Addgene plasmid # 128910 ; http://n2t.net/addgene:128910 ; RRID:Addgene_128910)
